>Addgene plasmid #128939 | pEcRNAP5 | addgene full sequence | sequence record 254599 | Addgene NGS Result
AACTACGTCAGGTGGCACTTTTCGGGGAAATGTGCGCGGAACCCCTATTTGTTTATTTTTCTAAATACAT
TCAAATATGTATCCGCTCATGAGACAATAACCCTGATAAATGCTTCAATAATATTGAAAAAGGAAGAGTA
TGAGTATTCAACATTTCCGTGTCGCCCTTATTCCCTTTTTTGCGGCATTTTGCCTTCCTGTTTTTGCTCA
CCCAGAAACGCTGGTGAAAGTAAAAGATGCTGAAGATCAGTTGGGTGCACGAGTGGGTTACATCGAACTG
GATCTCAACAGCGGTAAGATCCTTGAGAGTTTTCGCCCCGAAGAACGTTTCCCAATGATGAGCACTTTTA
AAGTTCTGCTATGTGGCGCGGTATTATCCCGTGTTGACGCCGGGCAAGAGCAACTCGGTCGCCGCATACA
CTATTCTCAGAATGACTTGGTTGAGTACTCACCAGTCACAGAAAAGCATCTTACGGATGGCATGACAGTA
AGAGAATTATGCAGTGCTGCCATAACCATGAGTGATAACACTGCGGCCAACTTACTTCTGACAACGATCG
GAGGACCGAAGGAGCTAACCGCTTTTTTGCACAACATGGGGGATCATGTAACTCGCCTTGATCGTTGGGA
ACCGGAGCTGAATGAAGCCATACCAAACGACGAGCGTGACACCACGATGCCTGTAGCAATGGCAACAACG
TTGCGCAAACTATTAACTGGCGAACTACTTACTCTAGCTTCCCGGCAACAATTAATAGACTGGATGGAGG
CGGATAAAGTTGCAGGACCACTTCTGCGCTCGGCCCTTCCGGCTGGCTGGTTTATTGCTGATAAATCTGG
AGCCGGTGAGCGTGGGTCTCGCGGTATCATTGCAGCACTGGGGCCAGATGGTAAGCCCTCCCGTATCGTA
GTTATCTACACGACGGGGAGTCAGGCAACTATGGATGAACGAAATAGACAGATCGCTGAGATAGGTGCCT
CACTGATTAAGCATTGGTAACTGTCAGACCAAGTTTACTCATATATACTTTAGATTGATT
[38 nt withheld, positions 1041-1078]
A
[37 nt withheld, positions 1080-1116]
ATTTTGTTAAAATTCGCGTTAAATTTTTGTTAAATCAGCTCATTTTTTAACCAATAGGCCGAAATCGGCA
AAATCCCTTATAAATCAAAAGAATAGCCCGAGATAGGGT
[37 nt withheld, positions 1226-1262]
AAAGAACGTGGACTCCAACGTCAAAGG
[141 nt withheld, positions 1290-1430]
G
[125 nt withheld, positions 1432-1556]
AAAGGATCTAGGTGAAGATCCTTTTTGATAATCTCATGACCAAAATCCCTTAACGTGAGTTTTCGTTCCA
CTGAGCGTCAGACCCCGTAGAAAAGATCAAAGGATCTTCTTGAGATCCTTTTTTTCTGCGCGTAATCTGC
TGCTTGCAAACAAAAAAACCACCGCTACCAGCGGTGGTTTGTTTGCCGGATCAAGAGCTACCAACTCTTT
TTCCGAAGGTAACTGGCTTCAGCAGAGCGCAGATACCAAATACTGTCCTTCTAGTGTAGCCGTAGTTAGG
CCACCACTTCAAGAACTCTGTAGCACCGCCTACATACCTCGCTCTGCTAATCCTGTTACCAGTGGCTGCT
GCCAGTGGCGATAAGTCGTGTCTTACCGGGTTGGACTCAAGACGATAGTTACCGGATAAGGCGCAGCGGT
CGGGCTGAACGGGGGGTTCGTGCACACAGCCCAGCTTGGAGCGAACGACCTACACCGAACTGAGATACCT
ACAGCGTGAGCTATGAGAAAGCGCCACGCTTCCCGAAGGGAGAAAGGCGGACAGGTATCCGGTAAGCGGC
AGGGTCGGAACAGGAGAGCGCACGAGGGAGCTTCCAGGGGGAAACGCCTGGTATCTTTATAGTCCTGTCG
GGTTTCGCCACCTCTGACTTGAGCGTCGATTTTTGTGATGCTCGTCAGGGGGGCGGAGCCTATGGAAAAA
CGCCAGCAACGCGGCCTTTTTACGGTTCCTGGCCTTTTGCTGGCCTTTTGCTCACATGTTCTTTCCTGCG
TTATCCCCTGATTCTGTGGATAACCGTATTACCGCCTTTGAGTGAGCTGATACCGCTCGCCGCAGCCGAA
CGACCGAGCGCAGCGAGTCAGTGAGCGAGGAAGCTATGGTGCACTCTCAGTACAATCTGCTCTGATGCCG
CATAGTTAAGCCAGTATACACTCCGCTATCGCTACGTGACTGGGTCATGGCTGCGCCCCGACACCCGCCA
ACACCCGCTGACGCGCCCTGACGGGCTTGTCTGCTCCCGGCATCCGCTTACAGACAAGCTGTGACCGTCT
CCGGGAGCTGCATGTGTCAGAGGTTTTCACCGTCATCACCGAAACGCGCGAGGCAGCTGCGGTAAAGCTC
ATCAGCGTGGTCGTGCAGCGATTCACAGATGTCTGCCTGTTCATCCGCGTCCAGCTCGTTGAGTTTCTCC
AGAAGCGTTAATGTCTGGCTTCTGATAAAGCGGGCCATGTTAAGGGCGGTTTTTTCCTGTTTGGTCACTG
ATGCCTCCGTGTAAGGGGGATTTCTGTTCATGGGGGTAATGATACCGATGAAACGAGAGAGGATGCTCAC
GATACGGGTTACTGATGATGAACATGCCCGGTTACTGGAACGTTGTGAGGGTAAACAACTGGCGGTATGG
ATGCGGCGGGACCAGAGAAAAATCACTCAGGGTCAATGCCAGCCGAACGCCAGCAAGACGTAGCCCAGCG
CGTCGGCCGCCATGCCGGCGATAATGGCCTGCTTCTCGCCGAAACGTTTGGTGGCGGGACCAGTGACGAA
GGCTTGAGCGAGGGCGTGCAAGATTCCGAATACCGCAAGCGACAGGCCGATCATCGTCGCGCTCCAGCGA
AAGCGGTCCTCGCCGAAAATGACCCAGAGCGCTGCCGGCACCTGTCCTACGAGTTGCATGATAAAGAAGA
CAGTCATAAGTGCGGCGACGATAGTCATGCCCCGCGCCCACCGGAAGGAGCTGACTGGGTTGAAGGCTCT
CAAGGGCATCGGTCGAGATCCCGGTGCCTAATGAGTGAGCTAACTTACATTAATTGCGTTGCGCTCACTG
CCCGCTTTCCAGTCGGGAAACCTGTCGTGCCAGCTGCATTAATGAATCGGCCAACGCGCGGGGAGAGGCG
GTTTGCGTATTGGGCGCCAGGGTGGTTTTTCTTTTCACCAGTGAGACGGGCAACAGCTGATTGCCCTTCA
CCGCCTGGCCCTGAGAGAGTTGCAGCAAGCGGTCCACGCTGGTTTGCCCCAGCAGGCGAAAATCCTGTTT
GATGGTGGTTAACGGCGGGATATAACATGAGCTGTCTTCGGTATCGTCGTATCCCACTACCGAGATATCC
GCACCAACGCGCAGCCCGGACTCGGTAATGGCGCGCATTGCGCCCAGCGCCATCTGATCGTTGGCAACCA
GCATCGCAGTGGGAACGATGCCCTCATTCAGCATTTGCATGGTTTGTTGAAAACCGGACATGGCACTCCA
GTCGCCTTCCCGTTCCGCTATCGGCTGAATTTGATTGCGAGTGAGATATTTATGCCAGCCAGCCAGACGC
AGACGCGCCGAGACAGAACTTAATGGGCCCGCTAACAGCGCGATTTGCTGGTGACCCAATGCGACCAGAT
GCTCCACGCCCAGTCGCGTACCGTCTTCATGGGAGAAAATAATACTGTTGATGGGTGTCTGGTCAGAGAC
ATCAAGAAATAACGCCGGAACATTAGTGCAGGCAGCTTCCACAGCAATGGCATCCTGGTCATCCAGCGGA
TAGTTAATGATCAGCCCACTGACGCGTTGCGCGAGAAGATTGTGCACCGCCGCTTTACAGGCTTCGACGC
CGCTTCGTTCTACCATCGACACCACCACGCTGGCACCCAGTTGATCGGCGCGAGATTTAATCGCCGCGAC
AATTTGCGACGGCGCGTGCAGGGCCAGACTGGAGGTGGCAACGCCAATCAGCAACGACTGTTTGCCCGCC
AGTTGTTGTGCCACGCGGTTGGGAATGTAATTCAGCTCCGCCATCGCCGCTTCCACTTTTTCCCGCGTTT
TCGCAGAAACGTGGCTGGCCTGGTTCACCACGCGGGAAACGGTCTGATAAGAGACACCGGCATACTCTGC
GACATCGTATAACGTTACTGGTTTCACATTCACCACCCTGAATTGACTCTCTTCCGGGCGCTATCATGCC
ATACCGCGAAAGGTTTTGCGCCATTCGATGGTGTCCGGGATCTCGACGCTCTCCCTTATGCGACTCCTGC
ATTAGGAAGCAGCCCAGTAGTAGGTTGAGGCCGTTGAGCACCGCCGCCGCAAGGAATGGTGCATGCAAGG
AGATGGCGCCCAACAGTCCCCCGGCCACGGGGCCTGCCACCATACCCACGCCGAAACAAGCGCTCATGAG
CCCGAAGTGGCGAGCCCGATCTTCCCCATCGGTGATGTCGGCGATATAGGCGCCAGCAACCGCACCTGTG
GCGCCGGTGATGCCGGCCACGATGCGTCCGGCGTAGAGGATCGAGATCTCGATCCCGCGAAATTAATACG
ACTCACTATAGGGGAATTGTGAGCGGATAACAATTCCCCTCTAGAAATAATTTTGTTTAACTTTAAGAAG
GAGATATACATATGCAGGGTTCTGTGACAGAGTTTCTAAAACCGCGCCTGGTTGATATCGAGCAAGTGAG
TTCGACGCACGCCAAGGTGACCCTTGAGCCTTTAGAGCGTGGCTTTGGCCATACTCTGGGTAACGCACTG
CGCCGTATTCTGCTCTCATCGATGCCGGGTTGCGCGGTGACCGAGGTTGAGATTGATGGTGTACTACATG
AGTACAGCACCAAAGAAGGCGTTCAGGAAGATATCCTGGAAATCCTGCTCAACCTGAAAGGGCTGGCGGT
GAGAGTTCAGGGCAAAGATGAAGTTATTCTTACCTTGAATAAATCTGGCATTGGCCCTGTGACTGCAGCC
GATATCACCCACGACGGTGATGTCGAAATCGTCAAGCCGCAGCACGTGATCTGCCACCTGACCGATGAGA
ACGCGTCTATTAGCATGCGTATCAAAGTTCAGCGCGGTCGTGGTTATGTGCCGGCTTCTACCCGAATTCA
TTCGGAAGAAGATGAGCGCCCAATCGGCCGTCTGCTGGTCGACGCATGCTACAGCCCTGTGGAGCGTATT
GCCTACAATGTTGAAGCAGCGCGTGTAGAACAGCGTACCGACCTGGACAAGCTGGTCATCGAAATGGAAA
CCAACGGCACAATCGATCCTGAAGAGGCGATTCGTCGTGCGGCAACCATTCTGGCTGAACAACTGGAAGC
TTTCGTTGACTTAGAAGTTTTATTTCAGGGTCCAGTGAAAGAAGAG
[252 nt withheld, positions 5663-5914]
GCTAGCCATCACCATCACCATCATCACCATCACCATTAACCATGGATCCCCGATCCGTCGACTTGTCAGC
GAGCTGAGGAACCCT
[4026 nt withheld, positions 6000-10025]
TAATTCTCGCTCAAACAGGTCACTGCTGTCGGGTTAAAACCCGGCAGCGGATTGTGCTAACTCCGACGGG
AGCAAATCC
[4221 nt withheld, positions 10105-14325]
CTCGAGTGACAGGAAACAGCTATGACAGCTTATTTTGAGTGGACTATTGAGGCCAGAGATCTTTCTCTGT
TGGGTTCCCATGTTCGTAAAGCTACCTACCAGACTTACGCTCCAATTCTTTATGAGAATGACCACTTTTT
CGACTACATGCAAAAAAGTAAGTTTCATCTCACCATTGAAGGTCCAAAAGTACTTGCTTATTTACTTGGT
TTATGGATTGGTGATGGATTGTCTGACAGGGCAACTTTTTCGGTTGATTCCAGAGATACTTCTTTGATGG
AACGTGTTACTGAATATGCTGAAAAGTTGAATTTGTGCGCCGAGTATAAGGACAGAAAAGAACCACAAGT
TGCCAAAACTGTTAATTTGTACTCTAAAGTTGTCAGAGGTAATGGTATTCGCAATAATCTTAATACTGAG
AATCCATTATGGGACGCTATTGTTGGCTTAGGATTCTTGAAGGACGGTGTCAAAAATATTCCTTCTTTCT
TGTCTACGGACAATATCGGTACTCGTGAAACATTTCTTGCTGGTCTAATTGATTCTGATGGCTATGTTAC
TGATGAGCATGGTATTAAAGCAACAATAAAGACAATTCATACTTCTGTCAGAGATGGTTTGGTTTCCCTT
GCTCGTTCTTTAGGCTTAGTAGTCTCGGTTAACGCAGAACCTGCTAAGGTTGACATGAATGTCACCAAAC
ATAAAATTAGTTATGCTATTTATATGTCTGGTGGAGATGTTTTGCTTAACGTTCTTTCGAAGTGTGCCGG
CTCTAAAAAATTCAGGCCTGCTCCCGCCGCTGCTTTTGCACGTGAGTGCCGCGGATTTTATTTCGAGTTA
CAAGAATTGAAGGAAGACGATTATTATGGGATTACTTTATCTGATGATTCTGATCATCAGTTTTTGCTTG
GATCCCAGGTTGTCGTCCATGCATGCGGTGGCCTGACCGGTCTGAACTCAGGCCTCACGACAAATCCTGG
TGTATCCGCTTGGCAGGTCAACACAGCTTATACTGCGGGACAATTGGTCACATATAACGGCAAGACGTAT
AAATGTTTGCAGCCCCACACCTCCTTGGCAGGATGGGAACCATCCAACGTTCCTGCCTTGTGGCAGCTTC
AATGACTGCAGACTTAAGAAGGAGATTAATGT
[273 nt withheld, positions 15478-15750]
TAATCCGGAT
Features (pLannotate 1.2.2; 23 found; start..end, strand, type, name):
     35..139     +  promoter       AmpR promoter: bla
    140..1000    +  CDS            AmpR: β-lactamase; bla; confers resistance to ampicillin, carbenicillin, and related antibiotics
   1042..1555    -  rep_origin     M13 ori (sequence partly withheld): M13 bacteriophage origin of replication; arrow indicates direction of (+) strand synthesis
   1666..2254    +  rep_origin     ori: high-copy-number ColE1/pMB1/pBR322/pUC origin of replication
   2431..2521    -  misc_feature   bom (fragment): basis of mobility region from pBR322
   2623..2814    -  CDS            rop: Rop protein, which maintains plasmids at low copy number; rop
   2855..2965    +  CDS            mbeC (fragment): MBEC_ECOLX - Experimental evidence at protein level: Swiss-Prot protein existence level 1. Required for efficient mobilization of ColE1 plasmid and is thus essential to promote the specific transfer of the plasmid during conjugation. Probably functions by inducing DNA bending, helping the MbeA relaxase to melt the DNA around the nic site and cleave the phosphodiester bond. Binds specifically double-stranded DNA (dsDNA) containing the ColE1 oriT but does not recognize the inverted repeat (IR). From Escherichia coli.
   3000..3322    -  CDS            TcR (fragment): tetracycline efflux protein; tet; confers resistance to tetracycline
   3337..3358    -  protein_bind   CAP binding site: CAP binding activates transcription in the presence of cAMP. E. coli catabolite activator protein
   3371..4453    -  CDS            lacI: lac repressor; lacI; The lac repressor binds to the lac operator to inhibit transcription in E. coli. This inhibition can be relieved by adding lactose or isopropyl-β-D-thiogalactopyranoside (IPTG).
   4454..4531    -  promoter       lacI promoter: lacI
   4539..4818    -  CDS            TcR (fragment): tetracycline efflux protein; tet; confers resistance to tetracycline
   4840..4858    +  promoter       T7 promoter: promoter for bacteriophage T7 RNA polymerase
   4859..4883    +  protein_bind   lac operator: The lac repressor binds to the lac operator to inhibit transcription in E. coli. This inhibition can be relieved by adding lactose or isopropyl-β-D-thiogalactopyranoside (IPTG). lac repressor encoded by lacI
   4898..4920    +  RBS            RBS: efficient ribosome binding site from bacteriophage T7 gene 10 (Olins and Rangwala, 1989)
   4928..5914    +  CDS            rpoA (sequence partly withheld): RPOA_ECO24 - Experimental evidence at protein level: Swiss-Prot protein existence level 1. DNA-dependent RNA polymerase catalyzes the transcription of DNA into RNA using the four ribonucleoside triphosphates as substrates. From Escherichia coli O139:H28 (strain E24377A / ETEC).
   5920..5937    +  CDS            8xHis (fragment): 8xHis affinity tag
   6000..10025   +  CDS            rpoB (sequence withheld): RPOB_ECO24 - Experimental evidence at protein level: Swiss-Prot protein existence level 1. DNA-dependent RNA polymerase catalyzes the transcription of DNA into RNA using the four ribonucleoside triphosphates as substrates. From Escherichia coli O139:H28 (strain E24377A / ETEC).
  10108..14325   +  CDS            rpoC (sequence withheld): RPOC_ECO24 - Experimental evidence at protein level: Swiss-Prot protein existence level 1. DNA-dependent RNA polymerase catalyzes the transcription of DNA into RNA using the four ribonucleoside triphosphates as substrates. From Escherichia coli O139:H28 (strain E24377A / ETEC).
  14352..14715   +  CDS            Sce VMA intein 5' region (fragment): 5' region of the intein from the yeast Vma1 subunit of the vacuolar ATPase (Chong et al., 1998); Saccharomyces cerevisiae VMA1
  14718..15248   +  CDS            Sce VMA intein 3' region: modified 3' region of the intein from the yeast Vma1 subunit of the vacuolar ATPase (Chong et al., 1998); Saccharomyces cerevisiae VMA1; C-terminal cleavage of this intein can be induced by thiols.
  15292..15447   +  CDS            CBD: chitin binding domain from chitinase A1 (Watanabe et al., 1994); Bacillus circulans chiA
  15478..15753   +  CDS            RNAP ω (sequence partly withheld): DNA-directed RNA polymerase subunit omega; E. coli rpoZ; promotes RNA polymerase assembly
