[The description below was written by a language model from this plasmid's Addgene catalogue record and pLannotate feature annotations shown in this document.]
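Description:
pEcRNAP5 is a 15.8 kb bacterial expression plasmid derived from pET21a that co-expresses the subunits of Escherichia coli core RNA polymerase so that the enzyme assembles in vivo. It is maintained through a ColE1/pBR322-type origin with the rop copy-number control gene and a bom fragment, carries a phage M13/f1-type origin, and is selected with ampicillin via β-lactamase. A plasmid-borne lacI gene supplies the repressor that keeps the expression cassette off until induction.

The payload appears to be arranged as a single operon-like array downstream of a T7 promoter, lac operator and T7 gene 10 ribosome binding site, with rpoA, rpoB, rpoC and rpoZ (α, β, β′ and ω) all in the same orientation and no further promoter annotated between them. Expression therefore requires a host that supplies T7 RNA polymerase and is IPTG-inducible. The α subunit is engineered: residues 234–241, in the linker between its N- and C-terminal domains, are replaced by a PreScission protease recognition site, and a C-terminal decahistidine tag is appended (the annotation software detects only a partial His-tag match). This allows the assembled polymerase to be captured by metal-affinity chromatography and then cleaved to remove the α C-terminal domain together with the tag, consistent with the associated publication on producing RNA polymerase that lacks this domain.

The feature table also shows Sce VMA intein segments and a chitin binding domain between rpoC and rpoZ. These are not mentioned in the catalogue entry. Their position suggests a self-cleaving intein–CBD affinity handle fused to β′, but the record does not confirm this.
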