Addgene plasmid #128939: pEcRNAP5
Purpose: pET21a derivative encoding E. coli core RNA polymerase subunits: RpoAppx234-241-(His)10, B, C, Z
Depositing lab: Seth Darst. Depositing organization: Rockefeller University. Publication: A novel method for the production of in vivo-assembled, recombinant Escherichia coli RNA polymerase lacking the alpha C-terminal domain. Twist KA, Husnain SI, Franke JD, Jain D, Campbell EA, Nickels BE, Thomas MS, Darst SA, Westblade LF. Protein Sci. 2011 Jun;20(6):986-95. doi: 10.1002/pro.622. Epub 2011 Apr 26. PubMed 21416542.
Backbone
  Vector backbone: pET21a
  Vector type: Bacterial Expression
Growth in bacteria
  Bacterial resistance: Ampicillin, 100 μg/mL
  Growth temperature: 37°C
  Growth strain: DH5alpha
  Copy number: Unknown
Gene/Insert 1
  Gene/Insert name: RpoAppx234-241-(His)10
  Species: Escherichia coli
  Insert size (bp): 1025
  Mutation: Residues 234-241 are substituted for a PreScission protease site (GE Healthcare: LEVLFQGP).
  GenBank ID: 947794
  Entrez Gene: rpoA (a.k.a. b3295, ECK3282, pez, phs, sez)
  Promoter: T7
  Tag / fusion protein: His (C terminal on insert)
  Cloning method: Restriction Enzyme; 5′ cloning site NdeI (unknown if destroyed); 3′ cloning site NcoI (unknown if destroyed)
  Sequencing primers: 5′ T7 Promotor
Gene/Insert 2
  Gene/Insert name: RpoB
  Species: Escherichia coli
  GenBank ID: 948488
Gene/Insert 3
  Gene/Insert name: RpoC
  Species: Escherichia coli
  GenBank ID: 948487
Gene/Insert 4
  Gene/Insert name: RpoZ
  Species: Escherichia coli
  GenBank ID: 948160
Terms and licenses: Academic/Nonprofit Terms; Industry Terms: Not Available to Industry
How to cite: pEcRNAP5 was a gift from Seth Darst (Addgene plasmid # 128939 ; http://n2t.net/addgene:128939 ; RRID:Addgene_128939)
